Addgene plasmid #46133: pattB-DSCP-QF#7-hsp70
Depositing lab: Christopher Potter. Depositing organization: Johns Hopkins University and School of Medicine. Publication: Improved and expanded Q-system reagents for genetic manipulations. Riabinina O, Luginbuhl D, Marr E, Liu S, Wu MN, Luo L, Potter CJ. Nat Methods. 2015 Jan 12. doi: 10.1038/nmeth.3250. PubMed 25581800.
Backbone
  Vector backbone: pattB
  Backbone size w/o insert (bp): 7400
  Total vector size (bp): 10623
  Modifications to backbone: Introduced DSCP promoter
  Vector type: Insect Expression
  Selectable markers: white
Growth in bacteria
  Bacterial resistance: Ampicillin, 100 μg/mL
  Growth temperature: 37°C
  Growth strain: DH5alpha
  Copy number: Unknown
Gene/Insert
  Gene/Insert name: QF#7 (alt names: QF DNA binding domain; QF Activation Domain; QF2)
  Species: Synthetic
  Insert size (bp): 1053
  Cloning method: Restriction Enzyme; 5′ cloning site EcoRI (not destroyed); 3′ cloning site AatII (not destroyed)
  Sequencing primers: 5′ TGTTCGGAGTGATTAGCG; 3′ hsp70REV-SEQ:GCAAACTCACTCCCTGACA
Terms and licenses: Academic/Nonprofit Terms; Industry Terms: Not Available to Industry
Depositor comments: Alternative transformation vectors are available (pCasper4-QF#7-hsp70, pPTQF#7-hsp70 and pattB-synaptobrevin-7-QFBDAD-hsp70). Please see Addgene plasmid #'s 46135, 46136, and 46115 for more information: http://www.addgene.org/46135/ http://www.addgene.org/46136/ http://www.addgene.org/46115/ Please see this additional reference https://www.ncbi.nlm.nih.gov/pubmed/20434990 for more information on the Q-system.
How to cite: pattB-DSCP-QF#7-hsp70 was a gift from Christopher Potter (Addgene plasmid # 46133 ; http://n2t.net/addgene:46133 ; RRID:Addgene_46133)
