[The description below was written by a language model from this plasmid's Addgene catalogue record and pLannotate feature annotations shown in this document.]
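Description:
pattB-DSCP-QF#7-hsp70 is a Drosophila transgenesis and insect expression plasmid built on the pattB backbone, designed for site-specific germline integration. It carries an attB site recognised by φC31 integrase, which recombines the plasmid into an attP landing site in the fly genome, and a mini-white gene (a version of white lacking part of its first intron) that serves as the eye-colour marker for identifying transformants. A single loxP site lies next to mini-white. In bacteria the plasmid is maintained through a high-copy ColE1/pUC-type origin and selected with ampicillin via the β-lactamase gene. An f1 origin, T7 and T3 promoters, and lacZα/lac promoter remnants are carried over from the cloning-vector backbone.

The payload is QF#7, also called QF2, a synthetic 1,053 bp transcriptional activator that combines the QF DNA-binding domain with the QF activation domain. It was cloned between EcoRI and AatII sites. The backbone was modified to include DSCP, understood to be the Drosophila synthetic core promoter, a minimal promoter that depends on nearby enhancers. The name indicates an hsp70 3′ terminator region downstream. This arrangement suggests use as an acceptor for enhancer fragments, giving QF2 driver lines that activate QUAS-linked transgenes in the Q binary expression system, although the record does not state this purpose explicitly.

The automated annotation did not label the DSCP, QF2 or hsp70 elements, which presumably occupy the unannotated interval between loxP and attB. The depositor sequence is 8,873 nt, whereas the catalogue lists a total size of 10,623 bp, and the record does not explain this discrepancy.
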