Features (pLannotate 1.2.2; 14 found; start..end, strand, type, name):
      4..432     +  rep_origin     f1 ori (sequence partly withheld): f1 bacteriophage origin of replication; arrow indicates direction of (+) strand synthesis
    463..620     -  CDS            lacZα (fragment): LacZα fragment of β-galactosidase; lacZ fragment
    623..641     +  promoter       T7 promoter: promoter for bacteriophage T7 RNA polymerase
    666..4802    +  gene           mini-white: white; This modified version of the white gene lacks part of the first intron.
   4809..4842    -  protein_bind   loxP: Cre-mediated recombination occurs in the 8-bp core sequence (GCATACAT). Cre recombinase
   6397..6466    +  protein_bind   attB: attB site for the φC31 integrase (Groth et al., 2000) phage φC31 integrase
   6685..6703    -  promoter       T3 promoter: promoter for bacteriophage T3 RNA polymerase
   6748..6764    -  protein_bind   lac operator: The lac repressor binds to the lac operator to inhibit transcription in E. coli. This inhibition can be relieved by adding lactose or isopropyl-β-D-thiogalactopyranoside (IPTG). lac repressor encoded by lacI
   6772..6802    -  promoter       lac promoter: promoter for the E. coli lac operon
   6817..6838    -  protein_bind   CAP binding site: CAP binding activates transcription in the presence of cAMP. E. coli catabolite activator protein
   6851..6943    -  CDS            lacI (fragment): lac repressor; lacI; The lac repressor binds to the lac operator to inhibit transcription in E. coli. This inhibition can be relieved by adding lactose or isopropyl-β-D-thiogalactopyranoside (IPTG).
   7126..7714    -  rep_origin     ori: high-copy-number ColE1/pMB1/pBR322/pUC origin of replication
   7885..8745    -  CDS            AmpR: β-lactamase; bla; confers resistance to ampicillin, carbenicillin, and related antibiotics
   8746..8850    -  promoter       AmpR promoter: bla
>Addgene plasmid #46133 | pattB-DSCP-QF#7-hsp70 | depositor full sequence | sequence record 65034 | pattB-DSCP-QF#7-hsp70 sequence 8873 bps
CTG
[124 nt withheld, positions 4-127]
C
[91 nt withheld, positions 129-219]
A
[49 nt withheld, positions 221-269]
CCTTTGACGTTGGAGTCCACGTTCTTT
[37 nt withheld, positions 297-333]
ACCCTATCTCGGTCTATTCTTTTGATTTATAAGGGATTTTGCCGATTTCGGCCTATTGGTTAAAAAATGA
GCTGATTTAACAAAAATTTAACGCGAATTTTAACAAAATATTAACGCTTACAATTTCCATTCGCCATTCA
GGCTGCGCAACTGTTGGGAAGGGCGATCGGTGCGGGCCTCTTCGCTATTACGCCAGCTGGCGAAAGGGGG
ATGTGCTGCAAGGCGATTAAGTTGGGTAACGCCAGGGTTTTCCCAGTCACGACGTTGTAAAACGACGGCC
AGTGAATTGTAATACGACTCACTATAGGGCGAATTGGGTACGTACCGGGCCCCTAGTATGTATGTAAGTT
AATAAAACCCATTTTTGCGGAAAGTAGATAAAAAAAACATTTTTTTTTTTTACTGCACTGGATATCATTG
AACTTATCTGATCAGTTTTAAATTTACTTCGATCCAAGGGTATTTGATGTACCAGGTTCTTTCGATTACC
TCTCACTCAAAATGACATTCCACTCAAAGTCAGCGCTGTTTGCCTCCTTCTCTGTCCACAGAAATATCGC
CGTCTCTTTCGCCGCTGCGTCCGCTATCTCTTTCGCCACCGTTTGTAGCGTTACGTAGCGTCAATGTCCG
CCTTCAGTTGCATTTTGTCAGCGGTTTCGTGACGAAGCTCCAAGCGGTTTACGCCATCAATTAAACACAA
AGTGCTGTGCCAAAACTCCTCTCGCTTCTTATTTTTGTTTGTTTTTTGAGTGATTGGGGTGGTGATTGGT
TTTGGGTGGGTAAGCAGGGGAAAGTGTGAAAAATCCCGGCAATGGGCCAAGAGGATCAGGAGCTATTAAT
TCGCGGAGGCAGCAAACACCCATCTGCCGAGCATCTGAACAATGTGAGTAGTACATGTGCATACATCTTA
AGTTCACTTGATCTATAGGAACTGCGATTGCAACATCAAATTGTCTGCGGCGTGAGAACTGCGACCCACA
AAAATCCCAAACCGCAATTGCACAAACAAATAGTGACACGAAACAGATTATTCTGGTAGCTGTTCTCGCT
ATATAAGACAATTTTTGAGATCATATCATGATCAAGACATCTAAAGGCATTCATTTTCGACTATATTCTT
TTTTACAAAAAATATAACAACCAGATATTTTAAGCTGATCCTAGATGCACAAAAAATAAATAAAAGTATA
AACCTACTTCGTAGGATACTTCGGGGTACTTTTTGTTCGGGGTTAGATGAGCATAACGCTTGTAGTTGAT
ATTTGAGATCCCCTATCATTGCAGGGTGACAGCGGAGCGGCTTCGCAGAGCTGCATTAACCAGGGCTTCG
GGCAGGCCAAAAACTACGGCACGCTCCGGCCACCCAGTCCGCCGGAGGACTCCGGTTCAGGGAGCGGCCA
ACTAGCCGAGAACCTCACCTATGCCTGGCACAATATGGACATCTTTGGGGCGGTCAATCAGCCGGGCTCC
GGATGGCGGCAGCTGGTCAACCGGACACGCGGACTATTCTGCAACGAGCGACACATACCGGCGCCCAGGA
AACATTTGCTCAAGAACGGTGAGTTTCTATTCGCAGTCGGCTGATCTGTGTGAAATCTTAATAAAGGGTC
CAATTACCAATTTGAAACTCAGTTTGCGGCGTGGCCTATCCGGGCGAACTTTTGGCCGTGATGGGCAGTT
CCGGTGCCGGAAAGACGACCCTGCTGAATGCCCTTGCCTTTCGATCGCCGCAGGGCATCCAAGTATCGCC
ATCCGGGATGCGACTGCTCAATGGCCAACCTGTGGACGCCAAGGAGATGCAGGCCAGGTGCGCCTATGTC
CAGCAGGATGACCTCTTTATCGGCTCCCTAACGGCCAGGGAACACCTGATTTTCCAGGCCATGGTGCGGA
TGCCACGACATCTGACCTATCGGCAGCGAGTGGCCCGCGTGGATCAGGTGATCCAGGAGCTTTCGCTCAG
CAAATGTCAGCACACGATCATCGGTGTGCCCGGCAGGGTGAAAGGTCTGTCCGGCGGAGAAAGGAAGCGT
CTGGCATTCGCCTCCGAGGCACTAACCGATCCGCCGCTTCTGATCTGCGATGAGCCCACCTCCGGACTGG
ACTCATTTACCGCCCACAGCGTCGTCCAGGTGCTGAAGAAGCTGTCGCAGAAGGGCAAGACCGTCATCCT
GACCATTCATCAGCCGTCTTCCGAGCTGTTTGAGCTCTTTGACAAGATCCTTCTGATGGCCGAGGGCAGG
GTAGCTTTCTTGGGCACTCCCAGCGAAGCCGTCGACTTCTTTTCCTAGTGAGTTCGATGTGTTTATTAAG
GGTATCTAGCATTACATTACATCTCAACTCCTATCCAGCGTGGGTGCCCAGTGTCCTACCAACTACAATC
CGGCGGACTTTTACGTACAGGTGTTGGCCGTTGTGCCCGGACGGGAGATCGAGTCCCGTGATCGGATCGC
CAAGATATGCGACAATTTTGCTATTAGCAAAGTAGCCCGGGATATGGAGCAGTTGTTGGCCACCAAAAAT
TTGGAGAAGCCACTGGAGCAGCCGGAGAATGGGTACACCTACAAGGCCACCTGGTTCATGCAGTTCCGGG
CGGTCCTGTGGCGATCCTGGCTGTCGGTGCTCAAGGAACCACTCCTCGTAAAAGTGCGACTTATTCAGAC
AACGGTGAGTGGTTCCAGTGGAAACAAATGATATAACGCTTACAATTCTTGGAAACAAATTCGCTAGATT
TTAGTTAGAATTGCCTGATTCCACACCCTTCTTAGTTTTTTTCAATGAGATGTATAGTTTATAGTTTTGC
AGAAAATAAATAAATTTCATTTAACTCGCGAACATGTTGAAGATATGAATATTAATGAGATGCGAGTAAC
ATTTTAATTTGCAGATGGTTGCCATCTTGATTGGCCTCATCTTTTTGGGCCAACAACTCACGCAAGTGGG
CGTGATGAATATCAACGGAGCCATCTTCCTCTTCCTGACCAACATGACCTTTCAAAACGTCTTTGCCACG
ATAAATGTAAGTCTTGTTTAGAATACATTTGCATATTAATAATTTACTAACTTTCTAATGAATCGATTCG
ATTTAGGTGTTCACCTCAGAGCTGCCAGTTTTTATGAGGGAGGCCCGAAGTCGACTTTATCGCTGTGACA
CATACTTTCTGGGCAAAACGATTGCCGAATTACCGCTTTTTCTCACAGTGCCACTGGTCTTCACGGCGAT
TGCCTATCCGATGATCGGACTGCGGGCCGGAGTGCTGCACTTCTTCAACTGCCTGGCGCTGGTCACTCTG
GTGGCCAATGTGTCAACGTCCTTCGGATATCTAATATCCTGCGCCAGCTCCTCGACCTCGATGGCGCTGT
CTGTGGGTCCGCCGGTTATCATACCATTCCTGCTCTTTGGCGGCTTCTTCTTGAACTCGGGCTCGGTGCC
AGTATACCTCAAATGGTTGTCGTACCTCTCATGGTTCCGTTACGCCAACGAGGGTCTGCTGATTAACCAA
TGGGCGGACGTGGAGCCGGGCGAAATTAGCTGCACATCGTCGAACACCACGTGCCCCAGTTCGGGCAAGG
TCATCCTGGAGACGCTTAACTTCTCCGCCGCCGATCTGCCGCTGGACTACGTGGGTCTGGCCATTCTCAT
CGTGAGCTTCCGGGTGCTCGCATATCTGGCTCTAAGACTTCGGGCCCGACGCAAGGAGTAGCCGACATAT
ATCCGAAATAACTGCTTGTTTTTTTTTTTTACCATTATTACCATCGTGTTTACTGTTTATTGCCCCCTCA
AAAAGCTAATGTAATTATATTTGTGCCAATAAAAACAAGATATGACCTATAGAATACAAGTATTTCCCCT
TCGAACATCCCCACAAGTAGACTTTGGATTTGTCTTCTAACCAAAAGACTTACACACCTGCATACCTTAC
ATCAAAAACTCGTTTATCGCTACATAAAACACCGGGATATATTTTTTATATACATACTTTTCAAATCGCG
CGCCCTCTTCATAATTCACCTCCACCACACCACGTTTCGTAGTTGCTCTTTCGCTGTCTCCCACCCGCTC
TCCGCAACACATTCACCTTTTGTTCGACGACCTTGGAGCGACTGTCGTTAGTTCCGCGCGATTCGGTTCG
CTCAAATGGTTCCGAGTGGTTCATTTCGTCTCAATAGAAATTAGTAATAAATATTTGTATGTACAATTTA
TTTGCTCCAATATATTTGTATATATTTCCCTCACAGCTATATTTATTCTAATTTAATATTATGACTTTTT
AAGGTAATTTTTTGTGACCTGTTCGGAGTGATTAGCGTTACAATTTGAACTGAAAGTGACATCCAGTGTT
TGTTCCTTGTGTAGATGCATCTCAAAAAAATGGTGGGCATAATAGTGTTGTTTATATATATCAAAAATAA
CAACTATAATAATAAGAATACATTTAATTTAGAAAATGCTTGGATTTCACTGGAACTAGGCTAGCATAAC
TTCGTATAATGTATGCTATACGAAGTTATGCTAGCGGATCCGAGCTCGCCCGGGGATCGAGCGCAGCGGT
ATAAAAGGGCGCGGGGTGGCTGAGAGCATCAGTTGTGAATGAATGTTCGAGCCGAGCAGACGTGCCGCTG
CCTTCGTTAATATCCTTTGAATAAGCCAACTTTGAATCACAAGACGCATACCAAACGAATTCCAACATGC
CACCCAAGCGCAAAACGCTTAACGCTGCGGCTGAGGCTAACGCTCATGCCGACGGACACGCCGACGGAAA
CGCCGACGGACACGTGGCCAATACGGCCGCGTCCTCGAATAATGCGAGGTTCGCTGATCTCACTAACATC
GATACTCCGGGTCTGGGACCCACAACTACGACCCTGCTCGTGGAACCAGCACGCTCAAAGCGTCAACGAG
TGTCCCGCGCATGCGACCAGTGCCGTGCAGCCCGAGAGAAATGCGACGGAATACAGCCTGCGTGTTTCCC
GTGCGTTTCCCAGGGAAGGTCCTGCACTTATCAGGCTTCGCCGAAAAAGAGGGGAGTTCAAACCGGTTAT
ATTCGTACGCTGGAGCTCGCCCTCGCCTGGATGTTTGAAAATGTCGCGCGTTCCGAAGATGCCTTGCATA
ACCTCCTCGTCCGTGACGCCGGACAAGGATCAGCTCTGCTCGTTGGTAAAGATTCGCCGGCTGCCGAGCG
ACTCCATGCCCGTTGGGCTACTAGCCGTGTCAATAAGAGCATTACCCGCCTCCTCCGTCAGTTGGAGCTC
CCTCCTACCGCCACGGCTACGGCCTCGATAATGCCGCACGTGATGGAGCAGCCTCTCAGTACCAGCATTA
ACCCCGTCAACGACCGCTTCAACGGTATTCCCAACCCCACTCCGTATAACTCCGATGCAGCTCTCGATGC
TATCACTCAGACCAACGATTATGGAAGCGTAAATACACATGGTATCCTCTCTACTTACCCGCCACCGGCT
ACGCACCTTAATGAAGCTTCCGTCGCTCTCGCTCCCGGTGGCGCCCCCCCCCGACCGCCTCCTCCGTATG
TTGACAGCACGACCAATCACCCGCCGTACCACTCGAATCTGGTTCCAATGGCGAACTTTGGTTACTCGAC
CGTTGATTACGATGCCATGGTTGACGATTTGGCTAGCATTGAATACACGGACGCTGTGGATGTCGACCCA
CAGTTTATGACCAATCTGGGATTCGTTCCTGGATGTAACTTCTCCGACATTAATACATACGAACAGTGAT
GACGTCTATCGATACCGTCGACTAAAGCCAAATAGAAAATTATTCAGTTCCTGGCTTAAGTTTTTAAAAG
TGATATTATTTATTTGGTTGTAACCAACCAAAAGAATGTAAATAACTAATACATAATTATGTTAGTTTTA
AGTTAGCAACAAATTGATTTTAGCTATATTAGCTACTTGGTTAATAAATAGAATATATTTATTTAAAGAT
AATTGCGTTTTTATTGTCAGGGAGTGAGTTTGCTTAAAAACTCGTTTAGATCCGCGGCCGCGGCTCGAGG
GTACCTCTAGAGATCCACTAGTGTCGACGATGTAGGTCACGGTCTCGAAGCCGCGGTGCGGGTGCCAGGG
CGTGCCCTTGGGCTCCCCGGGCGCGTACTCCACCTCACCCATCTGGTCCATCATGATGAACGGGTCGAGG
TGGCGGTAGTTGATCCCGGCGAACGCGCGGCGCACCGGGAAGCCCTCGCCCTCGAAACCGCTGGGCGCGG
TGGTCACGGTGAGCACGGGACGTGCGACGGCGTCGGCGGGTGCGGATACGCGGGGCAGCGTCAGCGGGTT
CTCGACGGTCACGGCGGGCATGTCGACACTAGTTCTAGCCAGCTTTTGTTCCCTTTAGTGAGGGTTAATT
TCGAGCTTGGCGTAATCATGGTCATAGCTGTTTCCTGTGTGAAATTGTTATCCGCTCACAATTCCACACA
ACATACGAGCCGGAAGCATAAAGTGTAAAGCCTGGGGTGCCTAATGAGTGAGCTAACTCACATTAATTGC
GTTGCGCTCACTGCCCGCTTTCCAGTCGGGAAACCTGTCGTGCCAGCTGCATTAATGAATCGGCCAACGC
GCGGGGAGAGGCGGTTTGCGTATTGGGCGCTCTTCCGCTTCCTCGCTCACTGACTCGCTGCGCTCGGTCG
TTCGGCTGCGGCGAGCGGTATCAGCTCACTCAAAGGCGGTAATACGGTTATCCACAGAATCAGGGGATAA
CGCAGGAAAGAACATGTGAGCAAAAGGCCAGCAAAAGGCCAGGAACCGTAAAAAGGCCGCGTTGCTGGCG
TTTTTCCATAGGCTCCGCCCCCCTGACGAGCATCACAAAAATCGACGCTCAAGTCAGAGGTGGCGAAACC
CGACAGGACTATAAAGATACCAGGCGTTTCCCCCTGGAAGCTCCCTCGTGCGCTCTCCTGTTCCGACCCT
GCCGCTTACCGGATACCTGTCCGCCTTTCTCCCTTCGGGAAGCGTGGCGCTTTCTCATAGCTCACGCTGT
AGGTATCTCAGTTCGGTGTAGGTCGTTCGCTCCAAGCTGGGCTGTGTGCACGAACCCCCCGTTCAGCCCG
ACCGCTGCGCCTTATCCGGTAACTATCGTCTTGAGTCCAACCCGGTAAGACACGACTTATCGCCACTGGC
AGCAGCCACTGGTAACAGGATTAGCAGAGCGAGGTATGTAGGCGGTGCTACAGAGTTCTTGAAGTGGTGG
CCTAACTACGGCTACACTAGAAGGACAGTATTTGGTATCTGCGCTCTGCTGAAGCCAGTTACCTTCGGAA
AAAGAGTTGGTAGCTCTTGATCCGGCAAACAAACCACCGCTGGTAGCGGTGGTTTTTTTGTTTGCAAGCA
GCAGATTACGCGCAGAAAAAAAGGATCTCAAGAAGATCCTTTGATCTTTTCTACGGGGTCTGACGCTCAG
TGGAACGAAAACTCACGTTAAGGGATTTTGGTCATGAGATTATCAAAAAGGATCTTCACCTAGATCCTTT
TAAATTAAAAATGAAGTTTTAAATCAATCTAAAGTATATATGAGTAAACTTGGTCTGACAGTTACCAATG
CTTAATCAGTGAGGCACCTATCTCAGCGATCTGTCTATTTCGTTCATCCATAGTTGCCTGACTCCCCGTC
GTGTAGATAACTACGATACGGGAGGGCTTACCATCTGGCCCCAGTGCTGCAATGATACCGCGAGACCCAC
GCTCACCGGCTCCAGATTTATCAGCAATAAACCAGCCAGCCGGAAGGGCCGAGCGCAGAAGTGGTCCTGC
AACTTTATCCGCCTCCATCCAGTCTATTAATTGTTGCCGGGAAGCTAGAGTAAGTAGTTCGCCAGTTAAT
AGTTTGCGCAACGTTGTTGCCATTGCTACAGGCATCGTGGTGTCACGCTCGTCGTTTGGTATGGCTTCAT
TCAGCTCCGGTTCCCAACGATCAAGGCGAGTTACATGATCCCCCATGTTGTGCAAAAAAGCGGTTAGCTC
CTTCGGTCCTCCGATCGTTGTCAGAAGTAAGTTGGCCGCAGTGTTATCACTCATGGTTATGGCAGCACTG
CATAATTCTCTTACTGTCATGCCATCCGTAAGATGCTTTTCTGTGACTGGTGAGTACTCAACCAAGTCAT
TCTGAGAATAGTGTATGCGGCGACCGAGTTGCTCTTGCCCGGCGTCAATACGGGATAATACCGCGCCACA
TAGCAGAACTTTAAAAGTGCTCATCATTGGAAAACGTTCTTCGGGGCGAAAACTCTCAAGGATCTTACCG
CTGTTGAGATCCAGTTCGATGTAACCCACTCGTGCACCCAACTGATCTTCAGCATCTTTTACTTTCACCA
GCGTTTCTGGGTGAGCAAAAACAGGAAGGCAAAATGCCGCAAAAAAGGGAATAAGGGCGACACGGAAATG
TTGAATACTCATACTCTTCCTTTTTCAATATTATTGAAGCATTTATCAGGGTTATTGTCTCATGAGCGGA
TACATATTTGAATGTATTTAGAAAAATAAACAAATAGGGGTTCCGCGCACATTTCCCCGAAAAGTGCCAC
