>Addgene plasmid #46133 | pattB-DSCP-QF#7-hsp70 | addgene partial sequence | sequence record 68194 | miniwhite-F 5'-TTTGTGACCTGTTCGGAGTGA-3'
GTTTGTTCCTTGTGTAGATGCATCTCAAAAAAATGGTGGGCATAATAGTGTTGTTTATATATATCAAAAA
TAACAACTATAATAATAAGAATACATTTAATTTAGAAAATGCTTGGATTTCACTGGAACTAGGCTAGCAT
AACTTCGTATAATGTATGCTATACGAAGTTATGCTAGCGGATCCGAGCTCGCCCGGGGATCGAGCGCAGC
GGTATAAAAGGGCGCGGGGTGGCTGAGAGCATCAGTTGTGAATGAATGTTCGAGCCGAGCAGACGTGCCG
CTGCCTTCGTTAATATCCTTTGAATAAGCCAACTTTGAATCACAAGACGCATACCAAACGAATTCCAACA
TGCCACCCAAGCGCAAAACGCTTAACGCTGCGGCTGAGGCTAACGCTCATGCCGACGGACACGCCGACGG
AAACGCCGACGGACACGTGGCCAATACGGCCGCGTCCTCGAATAATGCGAGGTTCGCTGATCTCACTAAC
ATCGATACTCCGGGTCTGGGACCCACAACTACGACCCTGCTCGTGGAACCAGCACGCTCAAAGCGTCAAC
GAGTGTCCCGCGCATGCGACCAGTGCCGTGCAGCCCGAGAGAAATGCGACGGAATACAGCCTGCGTGTTT
CCCGTGCGTTTCCCAGGGAAGGTCCTGCACTTATCAGGCTTCGCCGAAAAAGAGGGGAGTTCAAACCGGT
TATATTCGTACGCTGGAGCTCGCCCTCGCCTGGATGTTTGAAAATGTCGCGCGTTCCGAAGATGCCTTGC
ATAACCTCCTCGTCCGTGACGCCGGACAAGGATCAGCTCTGCTCGTTGGTAAAGATTCGCCGGCTGCCGA
GCGACTCCATGCCCGTTGGGCTACTAGCCGTGTCA
