>Addgene plasmid #46133 | pattB-DSCP-QF#7-hsp70 | addgene partial sequence | sequence record 68309 | hsp70REV-SEQ 5'-GCAAACTCACTCCCTGACA-3'
AATATATTCTATTTATTAACCAAGTAGCTAATATAGCTAAAATCAATTTGTTGCTAACTTAAAACTAACA
TAATTATGTATTAGTTATTTACATTCTTTTGGTTGGTTACAACCAAATAAATAATATCACTTTTAAAAAC
TTAAGCCAGGAACTGAATAATTTTCTATTTGGCTTTAGTCGACGGTATCGATAGACGTCATCACTGTTCG
TATGTATTAATGTCGGAGAAGTTACATCCAGGAACGAATCCCAGATTGGTCATAAACTGTGGGTCGACAT
CCACAGCGTCCGTGTATTCAATGCTAGCCAAATCGTCAACCATGGCATCGTAATCAACGGTCGAGTAACC
AAAGTTCGCCATTGGAACCAGATTCGAGTGGTACGGCGGGTGATTGGTCGTGCTGTCAACATACGGAGGA
GGCGGTCGGGGGGGGGCGCCACCGGGAGCGAGAGCGACGGAAGCTTCATTAAGGTGCGTAGCCGGTGGCG
GGTAAGTAGAGAGGATACCATGTGTATTTACGCTTCCATAATCGTTGGTCTGAGTGATAGCATCGAGAGC
TGCATCGGANTTATACGGAGTGGGGTTGGGAATACCGTTGAAGCGGTCGTTGACGGGGTTAATGCTGGTA
CTGAGAGGCTGCTCCATCACGTGCGGCATTATCGAGGCCGTAGCCGTGGCGGTAGGAGGGAGCTCCAACT
GACGGAGGAGGCGGGTAATGCTCTTATTGACACGGCTAGTAGCCCAACGGGCATGGAGTCGCTCGGCAGC
CGGCGAATCTTTACCAACGAGCAGAGCTGATCCTTGTCCGGCGTCACGGACGA
